>Addgene plasmid #14651 | pCol2 flu CIITA (P#294) | addgene partial sequence | sequence record 21210 | 14651 with mPGK-F
TCTTCCTCATCTCCGGGCCTTTCGACCTGCAGCCAATATGGGATCGGCCATTGAACAAGATGGATTGCAC
GCAGGTTCTCCGGCCGCTTGGGTGGAGAGGCTATTCGGCTATGACTGGGCACAACAGACAATCGGCTGCT
CTGATGCCGCCGTGTTCCGGCTGTCAGCGCAGGGGCGCCCGGTTCTTTTTGTCAAGACCGACCTGTCCGG
TGCCCTGAATGAACTGCAGGACGAGGCAGCGCGGCTATCGTGGCTGGCCACGACGGGCGTTCCTTGCGCA
GCTGTGCTCGACGTTGTCACTGAAGCGGGAAGGGACTGGCTGCTATTGGGCGAAGTGCCGGGGCAGGATC
TCCTGTCATCTCACCTTGCTCCTGCCGAGAAAGTATCCATCATGGCTGATGCAATGCGGCGGCTGCATAC
GCTTGATCCGGCTACCTGCCCATTCGACCACCAAGCGAAACATCGCATCGAGCGAGCACGTACTCGGATG
GAAGCCGGTCTTGTCGATCAGGATGATCTGGACGAAGAGCATCAGGGGCTCGCGCCAGCCGAACTGTTCG
CCAGGCTCAAGGCGCGCATGCCCGACGGCGAGGATCTCGTCGTGA
