>Addgene plasmid #14651 | pCol2 flu CIITA (P#294) | addgene partial sequence | sequence record 21211 | 14651 with SV40pA-R
CACGCGGANACTGCGTCATCCATCTTGTTCAATGGCCGATCCCATATTGGCTGCAGGTCGAAAGGCCCGG
AGATGAGGAAGAGGAGAACAGCGCGGCAGACGTGCGCTTTTGAAGCGTGCAGAATGCCGGGCCTCCGGAG
GACCTTCGGGCGCCCGCCCCGCCCCTGAGCCCGCCCCTGAGCCCGCCCCCGGACCCACCCCTTCCCAGCC
TCTGAGCCCAGAAAGCGAAGGAGCAAAGCTGCTATTGGCCGCTGCCCCAAAGGCCTACCCGCTTCCATTG
CTCAGCGGTGCTGTCCATCTGCACGAGACTAGTGAGACGTGCTACTTCCATTTGTCACGTCCTGCACGAC
GCGAGCTGCGGGGCGGGGGGGAACTTCCTGACTAGGGGAGGAGTAGAAGGTGGCGCGAAGGGGCCACCAA
AGAACGGAGCCGGTTGGCGCCTACCGGTGGATGTGGAATGTGTGCGAGGCCAGAGGCCACTTGTGTAGCG
CCAAGTGCCCAGCGGGGCTGCTAAAGCGCATGCTCCAGACTGCCTTGGGAAAAGCGCCTCCCCTACCCGG
TAGAATTCCACAGCTTTGTGTGTGTGTGTGGGGGGGGGTGTAA
