[The description below was written by a language model from this plasmid's Addgene catalogue record.]
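Description:
pCol2 flu CIITA is a mammalian expression plasmid built on the pCol2 backbone (about 6 kb without insert) that carries the human class II transactivator, CIITA, as an insert of roughly 4.5 kb. CIITA is the master transcriptional coactivator of MHC class II genes. The coding sequence bears a "flu" tag, which conventionally denotes the influenza haemagglutinin (HA) epitope and allows the protein to be detected or immunoprecipitated with anti-tag antibodies. The record does not say whether the tag sits at the N- or C-terminus. The insert was placed by restriction cloning into a BamHI site, and BamHI sites are retained on both flanks, so the fragment can be released with that single enzyme. Because the same site is used on both sides, the cloning was not directional.

According to the depositor's comment, expression is driven by a collagen II promoter. Type II collagen regulatory sequences are generally associated with chondrocyte-restricted expression, but the record gives no species of origin, extent, or enhancer content for the promoter. The plasmid is propagated in E. coli as a high-copy construct under ampicillin selection, and it carries a neomycin resistance marker that permits G418 selection of stably transfected mammalian cells. No feature table is available, so the replication origin, polyadenylation signal and the promoter driving the neomycin cassette are not documented.

The construct is linked to work on competition between HIV Tat and CIITA for binding to P-TEFb and the resulting block of MHC class II gene expression. The record does not state the specific role of this collagen II promoter version.
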