Addgene plasmid #14651: pCol2 flu CIITA (P#294)
Depositing lab: Matija Peterlin. Depositing organization: University of California, San Francisco (UCSF). Publication: Tat competes with CIITA for the binding to P-TEFb and blocks the expression of MHC class II genes in HIV infection. Kanazawa S, Okamoto T, Peterlin BM. Immunity. 2000 Jan . 12(1):61-70. 10.1016/S1074-7613(00)80159-4 PubMed 10661406.
Backbone
  Vector backbone: pCol2
  Backbone size w/o insert (bp): 6000
  Vector type: Mammalian Expression
  Selectable markers: Neomycin (select with G418)
Growth in bacteria
  Bacterial resistance: Ampicillin, 100 μg/mL
  Growth temperature: 37°C
  Growth strain: DH5alpha
  Copy number: High Copy
Gene/Insert
  Gene/Insert name: CIITA (alt name: class II transactivator)
  Species: H. sapiens (human)
  Insert size (bp): 4500
  Entrez Gene: CIITA (a.k.a. C2TA, CIITAIV, MHC2TA, NLRA)
  Tag / fusion protein: flu
  Cloning method: Restriction Enzyme; 5′ cloning site BamHI (not destroyed); 3′ cloning site BamHI (not destroyed)
  Sequencing primers: 5′ na
Terms and licenses: Academic/Nonprofit Terms; Industry Terms: Not Available to Industry
Depositor comments: Collagen II promoter
How to cite: pCol2 flu CIITA (P#294) was a gift from Matija Peterlin (Addgene plasmid # 14651 ; http://n2t.net/addgene:14651 ; RRID:Addgene_14651)
